Addgene plasmid #248087: PINK1-SPARK S/A
Purpose: PINK1-SPARK control construct with PINK1 phosphosite mutated
Depositing lab: Danielle Schmitt. Depositing organization: University of California, Los Angeles (UCLA). Publication: Visualizing PINK1 Activity Dynamics in Single Cells with a Phase Separation-Based Kinase Activity Reporter. Vineall KG, Andrikopoulos A, Sun MJ, Yan A, Hartanto ER, Schmitt DL. ACS Sens. 2026 Feb 3:XXX. doi: 10.1021/acssensors.5c03859. PubMed 41632883.
Backbone
  Vector backbone: pcDNA3
  Total vector size (bp): 7126
  Vector type: Mammalian Expression
  Selectable markers: Neomycin (select with G418)
Growth in bacteria
  Bacterial resistance: Ampicillin, 100 μg/mL
  Growth temperature: 37°C
  Growth strain: DH5alpha
  Copy number: High Copy
Gene/Insert
  Gene/Insert name: PINK1-SPARK S/A
  Species: Synthetic
  Promoter: CMV
  Cloning method: Gibson Cloning
  Sequencing primers: 5′ CGCAAATGGGCGGTAGGCGTG
Resource information
  A portion of this plasmid was derived from a plasmid made by: Original SPARK construct was developed by Xiaokun Shu's lab (Addgene #106920)
Terms and licenses: Academic/Nonprofit Terms; Industry Terms: Not Available to Industry
Depositor comments: Please visit https://doi.org/10.1101/2025.10.08.681260 for bioRxiv preprint.
How to cite: PINK1-SPARK S/A was a gift from Danielle Schmitt (Addgene plasmid # 248087 ; http://n2t.net/addgene:248087 ; RRID:Addgene_248087)
