[The description below was written by a language model from this plasmid's Addgene catalogue record and pLannotate feature annotations shown in this document.]
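Description:
PINK1-SPARK S/A is a 7,126 bp mammalian expression plasmid built on the pcDNA3 backbone. It carries a synthetic, genetically encoded reporter cassette and serves as the negative control for the PINK1-SPARK kinase activity reporter. In bacteria it is maintained at high copy from a ColE1/pUC-type origin under ampicillin selection (AmpR with its own bla promoter). An f1 origin is also present. For mammalian cells, an SV40 early promoter drives the neomycin phosphotransferase gene, followed by an SV40 polyadenylation signal, which allows G418 selection of stable transfectants.

The reporter is transcribed from the CMV immediate-early enhancer and promoter and terminated by the bGH poly(A) signal. A T7 promoter lies just upstream of the insert. Within the cassette, the automated annotation identifies an EGFP coding sequence and, further downstream, a fragment of yeast RAD53. That protein contains phosphopeptide-binding FHA domains, so the fragment plausibly acts as the phospho-recognition module, although the record does not say so. The SPARK design, derived from an earlier published SPARK construct, is a phase separation-based reporter. Phosphorylation of a substrate sequence promotes interactions that condense the diffuse fluorescent signal into bright droplets that can be seen in single living cells.

In this S/A version the PINK1 phosphorylation site is mutated. The name suggests a serine-to-alanine change, so the reporter should not respond to PINK1 activity. Several stretches of the insert between and around EGFP and the RAD53 fragment are unannotated. The record does not describe the substrate peptide, any multimerising tags or any linkers they may contain. The short HIV-1 LTR, ble and lacI fragments listed are probably backbone remnants or annotation artefacts rather than functional parts.
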