Features (pLannotate 1.2.2; 21 found; start..end, strand, type, name):
     28..80      -  misc_feature   bom (fragment): basis of mobility region from pBR322
    235..614     +  enhancer       CMV enhancer: human cytomegalovirus immediate early enhancer
    615..818     +  promoter       CMV promoter: human cytomegalovirus (CMV) immediate early promoter
    814..847     +  LTR            5' LTR (truncated) (fragment): truncated 5' long terminal repeat (LTR) from HIV-1
    863..881     +  promoter       T7 promoter: promoter for bacteriophage T7 RNA polymerase
   1027..1743    +  CDS            EGFP: EGFP is a basic (constitutively fluorescent) green fluorescent protein published in 1996, derived from Aequorea victoria. It is reported to be a rapidly-maturing weak dimer with moderate acid sensitivity.
   2011..2484    +  CDS            RAD53 (fragment): RAD53_YEAST - Also known as MEC2, SAD1, SPK1. Experimental evidence at protein level: Swiss-Prot protein existence level 1. Controls S-phase checkpoint as well as G1 and G2 DNA damage checkpoints. Phosphorylates proteins on serine, threonine, and tyrosine. Prevents entry into anaphase and mitotic exit after DNA damage via regulation of the Polo kinase CDC5. Seems to be involved in the phosphorylation of RPH1. From Saccharomyces cerevisiae (strain ATCC 204508 / S288c) (Baker's yeast).
   2723..2947    +  polyA_signal   bGH poly(A) signal: bovine growth hormone polyadenylation signal
   2951..2972    +  promoter       SV40 promoter (fragment): SV40 enhancer and early promoter
   2993..3421    +  rep_origin     f1 ori (sequence partly withheld): f1 bacteriophage origin of replication; arrow indicates direction of (+) strand synthesis
   3435..3764    +  promoter       SV40 promoter: SV40 enhancer and early promoter
   3831..4622    +  CDS            neo: KKA2_KLEPN - Also known as kan, nptII. Experimental evidence at protein level: Swiss-Prot protein existence level 1. Resistance to kanamycin, neomycin, paromomycin, ribostamycin, butirosin and gentamicin B. From Klebsiella pneumoniae.
   4646..4804    +  CDS            ble (fragment): BLE_KLEPN - Experimental evidence at protein level: Swiss-Prot protein existence level 1. Binding protein with a strong affinity to the bleomycin family of antibiotics. Binds to CL990; an antimitotic-antibiotic compound. From Klebsiella pneumoniae.
   4799..4920    +  polyA_signal   SV40 poly(A) signal: SV40 polyadenylation signal
   4993..5009    -  protein_bind   lac operator: The lac repressor binds to the lac operator to inhibit transcription in E. coli. This inhibition can be relieved by adding lactose or isopropyl-β-D-thiogalactopyranoside (IPTG). lac repressor encoded by lacI
   5017..5047    -  promoter       lac promoter: promoter for the E. coli lac operon
   5062..5083    -  protein_bind   CAP binding site: CAP binding activates transcription in the presence of cAMP. E. coli catabolite activator protein
   5096..5188    -  CDS            lacI (fragment): lac repressor; lacI; The lac repressor binds to the lac operator to inhibit transcription in E. coli. This inhibition can be relieved by adding lactose or isopropyl-β-D-thiogalactopyranoside (IPTG).
   5371..5959    -  rep_origin     ori: high-copy-number ColE1/pMB1/pBR322/pUC origin of replication
   6130..6990    -  CDS            AmpR: β-lactamase; bla; confers resistance to ampicillin, carbenicillin, and related antibiotics
   6991..7095    -  promoter       AmpR promoter: bla
>Addgene plasmid #248087 | PINK1-SPARK S/A | addgene full sequence | sequence record 493925 | Addgene NGS Result
GACGGATCGGGAGATCTCCCGATCCCCTATGGTGCACTCTCAGTACAATCTGCTCTGATGCCGCATAGTT
AAGCCAGTATCTGCTCCCTGCTTGTGTGTTGGAGGTCGCTGAGTAGTGCGCGAGCAAAATTTAAGCTACA
ACAAGGCAAGGCTTGACCGACAATTGCATGAAGAATCTGCTTAGGGTTAGGCGTTTTGCGCTGCTTCGCG
ATGTACGGGCCAGATATACGCGTTGACATTGATTATTGACTAGTTATTAATAGTAATCAATTACGGGGTC
ATTAGTTCATAGCCCATATATGGAGTTCCGCGTTACATAACTTACGGTAAATGGCCCGCCTGGCTGACCG
CCCAACGACCCCCGCCCATTGACGTCAATAATGACGTATGTTCCCATAGTAACGCCAATAGGGACTTTCC
ATTGACGTCAATGGGTGGAGTATTTACGGTAAACTGCCCACTTGGCAGTACATCAAGTGTATCATATGCC
AAGTACGCCCCCTATTGACGTCAATGACGGTAAATGGCCCGCCTGGCATTATGCCCAGTACATGACCTTA
TGGGACTTTCCTACTTGGCAGTACATCTACGTATTAGTCATCGCTATTACCATGGTGATGCGGTTTTGGC
AGTACATCAATGGGCGTGGATAGCGGTTTGACTCACGGGGATTTCCAAGTCTCCACCCCATTGACGTCAA
TGGGAGTTTGTTTTGGCACCAAAATCAACGGGACTTTCCAAAATGTCGTAACAACTCCGCCCCATTGACG
CAAATGGGCGGTAGGCGTGTACGGTGGGAGGTCTATATAAGCAGAGCTCTCTGGCTAACTAGAGAACCCA
CTGCTTACTGGCTTATCGAAATTAATACGACTCACTATAGGGAGACCCAAGCTGGCTAGCGCCACCATGG
GCGGTGGAGGGAGCACCCTGAGCGATTATAACATTCAGAAAGAAGCCACCCTGATTCTGGTGCTGCGCGG
CGGACTCGAGTCCGGACTCAGATCTGGCAGCGGTGGAGGCGATATCATGGTGAGCAAGGGCGAGGAGCTG
TTCACCGGGGTGGTGCCCATCCTGGTCGAGCTGGACGGCGACGTAAACGGCCACAAGTTCAGCGTGTCCG
GCGAGGGCGAGGGCGATGCCACCTACGGCAAGCTGACCCTGAAGTTCATCTGCACCACCGGCAAGCTGCC
CGTGCCCTGGCCCACCCTCGTGACCACCCTGACCTACGGCGTGCAGTGCTTCAGCCGCTACCCCGACCAC
ATGAAGCAGCACGACTTCTTCAAGTCCGCCATGCCCGAAGGCTACGTCCAGGAGCGCACCATCTTCTTCA
AGGACGACGGCAACTACAAGACCCGCGCCGAGGTGAAGTTCGAGGGCGACACCCTGGTGAACCGCATCGA
GCTGAAGGGCATCGACTTCAAGGAGGACGGCAACATCCTGGGGCACAAGCTGGAGTACAACTACAACAGC
CACAACGTCTATATCATGGCCGACAAGCAGAAGAACGGCATCAAGGCCAACTTCAAGATCCGCCACAACA
TCGAGGACGGCAGCGTGCAGCTCGCCGACCACTACCAGCAGAACACCCCCATCGGCGACGGCCCCGTGCT
GCTGCCCGACAACCACTACCTGAGCACCCAGTCCGCCCTGAGCAAAGACCCCAACGAGAAGCGCGATCAC
ATGGTCCTGCTGGAGTTCGTGACCGCCGCCGGGATCACTCTCGGCATGGACGAGCTGTACAAGGGATCCG
GCAGTGCTGGTGGTAGTGCTGGTGGTAGTGCTGGTGGTAGTGCTGGTGGCAGTGCTGGTGGTAGTGCTGG
TGGTAGTGCTGGTGGCTCTAGAGGAGAAATCGCAAAGAGTCTGAAAGAAATTGCAAAATCCTTGAAGGAA
ATAGCGTGGTCACTGAAAGAAATTGCCAAGTCCCTCAAAGGGGGTACCGAGGGCAGAGGAAGTCTGCTAA
CATGCGGTGACGTCGAGGAGAATCCTGGCCCAAAGCTTGCCACCATGCATGGTAATGGTAGGTTTTTAAC
TTTAAAACCATTGCCTGACAGCATTATTCAAGAAAGCCTGGAGATTCAGCAAGGTGTGAATCCATTTTTC
ATTGGTAGATCCGAGGATTGCAATTGTAAAATTGAAGACAGTAGGTTGTCTCGAGTTCATTGCTTCATTT
TCAAAAAGAGGCATGCTGTAGGCAAAAGCATGTATGAATCTCCGGCACAAGGTTTAGATGATATTTGGTA
TTGCCACACCGGAACTAACGTGAGCTATTTAAATAATAACCGCATGATACAGGGTACGAAATTCCTTTTA
CAAGACGGAGATGAAATCAAGATCATTTGGGATAAAAACAATAAATTTGTCATTGGCTTTAAAGTGGAAA
TTAACGATACTACAGGTCTGTTTAACGAGGGATTAGGTATGTTACAAGAACAAAGAGTAGTACTTAAGCA
AACAGCCGAAGAAAAAGATTTGGTGAAAAAGTTAGGATCCGGCAGTGCTGGTGGTAGTGCTGGTGGCAGT
GCTGGTGGTAGTGCTGGTGGCAGTGCTGGTGGTAGTGCTGGTGGTAGTGCTGGTGGCTCTAGAACCTTGA
GAGAAATCGAGGAATTGTTGAGGAAAATCATTGAAGACAGCGTGCGCAGTGTGGCCGAGCTGGAGGACAT
TGAGAAGTGGCTGAAGAAAATCTAAGAATTCGGGCCCGTTTAAACCCGCTGATCAGCCTCGACTGTGCCT
TCTAGTTGCCAGCCATCTGTTGTTTGCCCCTCCCCCGTGCCTTCCTTGACCCTGGAAGGTGCCACTCCCA
CTGTCCTTTCCTAATAAAATGAGGAAATTGCATCGCATTGTCTGAGTAGGTGTCATTCTATTCTGGGGGG
TGGGGTGGGGCAGGACAGCAAGGGGGAGGATTGGGAAGACAATAGCAGGCATGCTGGGGATGCGGTGGGC
TCTATGGCTTCTGAGGCGGAAAGAACCAGCTGGGGCTCTAGGGGGTATCCCC
[124 nt withheld, positions 2993-3116]
C
[91 nt withheld, positions 3118-3208]
A
[49 nt withheld, positions 3210-3258]
CCTTTGACGTTGGAGTCCACGTTCTTT
[37 nt withheld, positions 3286-3322]
ACCCTATCTCGGTCTATTCTTTTGATTTATAAGGGATTTTGCCGATTTCGGCCTATTGGTTAAAAAATGA
GCTGATTTAACAAAAATTTAACGCGAATTAATTCTGTGGAATGTGTGTCAGTTAGGGTGTGGAAAGTCCC
CAGGCTCCCCAGCAGGCAGAAGTATGCAAAGCATGTATCTCAATTAGTCAGCAACCAGGTGTGGAAAGTC
CCCAGGCTCCCCAGCAGGCAGAAGTATGCAAAGCATGCATCTCAATTAGTCAGCAACCATAGTCCCGCCC
CTAACTCCGCCCATCCCGCCCCTAACTCCGCCCAGTTCCGCCCATTCTCCGCCCCATGGCTGACTAATTT
TTTTTATTTATGCAGAGGCCGAGGCCGCCTCTGCCTCTGAGCTATTCCAGAAGTAGTGAGGAGGCTTTTT
TGGAGGCCTAGGCTTTTGCAAAAAGCTCCCGGGAGCTTGTATATCCATTTTCGGATCTGATCAAGAGACA
GGATGAGGATCGTTTCGCATGATTGAACAAGATGGATTGCACGCAGGTTCTCCGGCCGCTTGGGTGGAGA
GGCTATTCGGCTATGACTGGGCACAACAGACAATCGGCTGCTCTGATGCCGCCGTGTTCCGGCTGTCAGC
GCAGGGGCGCCCGGTTCTTTTTGTCAAGACCGACCTGTCCGGTGCCCTGAATGAACTGCAGGACGAGGCA
GCGCGGCTATCGTGGCTGGCCACGACGGGCGTTCCTTGCGCAGCTGTGCTCGACGTTGTCACTGAAGCGG
GAAGGGACTGGCTGCTATTGGGCGAAGTGCCGGGGCAGGATCTCCTGTCATCTCACCTTGCTCCTGCCGA
GAAAGTATCCATCATGGCTGATGCAATGCGGCGGCTGCATACGCTTGATCCGGCTACCTGCCCATTCGAC
CACCAAGCGAAACATCGCATCGAGCGAGCACGTACTCGGATGGAAGCCGGTCTTGTCGATCAGGATGATC
TGGACGAAGAGCATCAGGGGCTCGCGCCAGCCGAACTGTTCGCCAGGCTCAAGGCGCGCATGCCCGACGG
CGAGGATCTCGTCGTGACCCATGGCGATGCCTGCTTGCCGAATATCATGGTGGAAAATGGCCGCTTTTCT
GGATTCATCGACTGTGGCCGGCTGGGTGTGGCGGACCGCTATCAGGACATAGCGTTGGCTACCCGTGATA
TTGCTGAAGAGCTTGGCGGCGAATGGGCTGACCGCTTCCTCGTGCTTTACGGTATCGCCGCTCCCGATTC
GCAGCGCATCGCCTTCTATCGCCTTCTTGACGAGTTCTTCTGAGCGGGACTCTGGGGTTCGAAATGACCG
ACCAAGCGACGCCCAACCTGCCATCACGAGATTTCGATTCCACCGCCGCCTTCTATGAAAGGTTGGGCTT
CGGAATCGTTTTCCGGGACGCCGGCTGGATGATCCTCCAGCGCGGGGATCTCATGCTGGAGTTCTTCGCC
CACCCCAACTTGTTTATTGCAGCTTATAATGGTTACAAATAAAGCAATAGCATCACAAATTTCACAAATA
AAGCATTTTTTTCACTGCATTCTAGTTGTGGTTTGTCCAAACTCATCAATGTATCTTATCATGTCTGTAT
ACCGTCGACCTCTAGCTAGAGCTTGGCGTAATCATGGTCATAGCTGTTTCCTGTGTGAAATTGTTATCCG
CTCACAATTCCACACAACATACGAGCCGGAAGCATAAAGTGTAAAGCCTGGGGTGCCTAATGAGTGAGCT
AACTCACATTAATTGCGTTGCGCTCACTGCCCGCTTTCCAGTCGGGAAACCTGTCGTGCCAGCTGCATTA
ATGAATCGGCCAACGCGCGGGGAGAGGCGGTTTGCGTATTGGGCGCTCTTCCGCTTCCTCGCTCACTGAC
TCGCTGCGCTCGGTCGTTCGGCTGCGGCGAGCGGTATCAGCTCACTCAAAGGCGGTAATACGGTTATCCA
CAGAATCAGGGGATAACGCAGGAAAGAACATGTGAGCAAAAGGCCAGCAAAAGGCCAGGAACCGTAAAAA
GGCCGCGTTGCTGGCGTTTTTCCATAGGCTCCGCCCCCCTGACGAGCATCACAAAAATCGACGCTCAAGT
CAGAGGTGGCGAAACCCGACAGGACTATAAAGATACCAGGCGTTTCCCCCTGGAAGCTCCCTCGTGCGCT
CTCCTGTTCCGACCCTGCCGCTTACCGGATACCTGTCCGCCTTTCTCCCTTCGGGAAGCGTGGCGCTTTC
TCATAGCTCACGCTGTAGGTATCTCAGTTCGGTGTAGGTCGTTCGCTCCAAGCTGGGCTGTGTGCACGAA
CCCCCCGTTCAGCCCGACCGCTGCGCCTTATCCGGTAACTATCGTCTTGAGTCCAACCCGGTAAGACACG
ACTTATCGCCACTGGCAGCAGCCACTGGTAACAGGATTAGCAGAGCGAGGTATGTAGGCGGTGCTACAGA
GTTCTTGAAGTGGTGGCCTAACTACGGCTACACTAGAAGAACAGTATTTGGTATCTGCGCTCTGCTGAAG
CCAGTTACCTTCGGAAAAAGAGTTGGTAGCTCTTGATCCGGCAAACAAACCACCGCTGGTAGCGGTGGTT
TTTTTGTTTGCAAGCAGCAGATTACGCGCAGAAAAAAAGGATCTCAAGAAGATCCTTTGATCTTTTCTAC
GGGGTCTGACGCTCAGTGGAACGAAAACTCACGTTAAGGGATTTTGGTCATGAGATTATCAAAAAGGATC
TTCACCTAGATCCTTTTAAATTAAAAATGAAGTTTTAAATCAATCTAAAGTATATATGAGTAAACTTGGT
CTGACAGTTACCAATGCTTAATCAGTGAGGCACCTATCTCAGCGATCTGTCTATTTCGTTCATCCATAGT
TGCCTGACTCCCCGTCGTGTAGATAACTACGATACGGGAGGGCTTACCATCTGGCCCCAGTGCTGCAATG
ATACCGCGAGACCCACGCTCACCGGCTCCAGATTTATCAGCAATAAACCAGCCAGCCGGAAGGGCCGAGC
GCAGAAGTGGTCCTGCAACTTTATCCGCCTCCATCCAGTCTATTAATTGTTGCCGGGAAGCTAGAGTAAG
TAGTTCGCCAGTTAATAGTTTGCGCAACGTTGTTGCCATTGCTACAGGCATCGTGGTGTCACGCTCGTCG
TTTGGTATGGCTTCATTCAGCTCCGGTTCCCAACGATCAAGGCGAGTTACATGATCCCCCATGTTGTGCA
AAAAAGCGGTTAGCTCCTTCGGTCCTCCGATCGTTGTCAGAAGTAAGTTGGCCGCAGTGTTATCACTCAT
GGTTATGGCAGCACTGCATAATTCTCTTACTGTCATGCCATCCGTAAGATGCTTTTCTGTGACTGGTGAG
TACTCAACCAAGTCATTCTGAGAATAGTGTATGCGGCGACCGAGTTGCTCTTGCCCGGCGTCAATACGGG
ATAATACCGCGCCACATAGCAGAACTTTAAAAGTGCTCATCATTGGAAAACGTTCTTCGGGGCGAAAACT
CTCAAGGATCTTACCGCTGTTGAGATCCAGTTCGATGTAACCCACTCGTGCACCCAACTGATCTTCAGCA
TCTTTTACTTTCACCAGCGTTTCTGGGTGAGCAAAAACAGGAAGGCAAAATGCCGCAAAAAAGGGAATAA
GGGCGACACGGAAATGTTGAATACTCATACTCTTCCTTTTTCAATATTATTGAAGCATTTATCAGGGTTA
TTGTCTCATGAGCGGATACATATTTGAATGTATTTAGAAAAATAAACAAATAGGGGTTCCGCGCACATTT
CCCCGAAAAGTGCCACCTGACGTC
